Addgene plasmid #179033: pBBK49 pHomL-RPL18Bp-Neon(gfp)-Link-TUB1-SSA1t-HomR (AmpR)
Purpose: Vector containing a yeast integration cassette for RPL18B-driven expression of Neon(gfp)-Link-TUB1, a marker for the microtubules
Depositing lab: Vincent Martin. Depositing organization: Concordia University. Publication: The MyLo CRISPR-Cas9 Toolkit: A Markerless Yeast Localization and Overexpression CRISPR-Cas9 Toolkit. Bean BDM, Whiteway M, Martin VJJ. G3 (Bethesda). 2022 Jun 16. pii: 6609175. doi: 10.1093/g3journal/jkac154. PubMed 35708612.
Backbone
  Vector backbone: pYTK089 (ColE1, AmpR)
  Vector type: Yeast Expression
Growth in bacteria
  Bacterial resistance: Ampicillin, 100 μg/mL
  Growth temperature: 37°C
  Growth strain: DH5alpha
  Copy number: High Copy
Gene/Insert
  Gene/Insert name: RPL18Bp-Neon(gfp)-Link-TUB1
  Species: S. cerevisiae (budding yeast)
  Cloning method: Restriction Enzyme; 5′ cloning site Unknown (unknown if destroyed); 3′ cloning site Unknown (unknown if destroyed)
Terms and licenses: Academic/Nonprofit Terms; Industry Terms: Not Available to Industry
Depositor comments: Part of the Markerless Yeast Localization and Overexpression (MyLO) CRISPR-Cas9 Toolkit. Vector cloned using BsaI Golden Gate cloning
How to cite: pBBK49 pHomL-RPL18Bp-Neon(gfp)-Link-TUB1-SSA1t-HomR (AmpR) was a gift from Vincent Martin (Addgene plasmid # 179033 ; http://n2t.net/addgene:179033 ; RRID:Addgene_179033)
