[The description below was written by a language model from this plasmid's Addgene catalogue record and pLannotate feature annotations shown in this document.]
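Description:
pBBK49 pHomL-RPL18Bp-Neon(gfp)-Link-TUB1-SSA1t-HomR (AmpR) is a 7.0 kb yeast integration-cassette vector from the Markerless Yeast Localization and Overexpression (MyLO) CRISPR-Cas9 Toolkit, assembled by BsaI Golden Gate cloning in the pYTK089 backbone. In E. coli it is maintained through a high-copy ColE1-type origin and selected with ampicillin via the β-lactamase gene and its native promoter. The plasmid is not meant to replicate in yeast. Instead, it carries a cassette bounded by left and right homology arms (HomL and HomR) that direct integration into the Saccharomyces cerevisiae genome.

The payload is a fusion of the bright, fast-maturing monomeric green/yellow fluorescent protein mNeonGreen to the N-terminus of TUB1, the yeast alpha-tubulin, joined by a short linker. Expression is driven by the RPL18B promoter and, according to the construct name, terminated by the SSA1 terminator. Neither of these regulatory elements was picked up by the automated annotation, which labels only the two coding sequences. The annotation also shows short fragments of ARS1 and of the HIS3 promoter and coding sequence on either side of the cassette. Their positions suggest they lie within the homology arms rather than forming a functional yeast origin or auxotrophic marker, but the record does not state the integration locus. In keeping with the toolkit's markerless design, no complete yeast selectable marker is annotated, and integration would presumably rely on Cas9 cleavage of the target site supplied from a separate component. Once integrated, the fusion protein labels microtubules, serving as a localization marker for live-cell fluorescence imaging in budding yeast.
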