Features (pLannotate 1.2.2; 10 found; start..end, strand, type, name):
      1..861     -  CDS            AmpR: β-lactamase; bla; confers resistance to ampicillin, carbenicillin, and related antibiotics
    862..966     -  promoter       AmpR promoter: bla
   1069..1657    +  rep_origin     ori: high-copy-number ColE1/pMB1/pBR322/pUC origin of replication
   2391..2510    +  rep_origin     ARS1 (fragment): S. cerevisiae autonomously replicating sequence ARS1/ARS416
   2515..2561    +  promoter       HIS3 promoter (fragment): S. cerevisiae HIS3
   2562..2624    +  CDS            HIS3 (fragment): imidazoleglycerol-phosphate dehydratase, required for histidine biosynthesis; S. cerevisiae HIS3; yeast auxotrophic marker
   3528..4235    +  CDS            mNeonGreen: mNeonGreen is a basic (constitutively fluorescent) green/yellow fluorescent protein published in 2013, derived from Branchiostoma lanceolatum. It is reported to be a very rapidly-maturing monomer with moderate acid sensitivity.
   4263..5603    +  CDS            TUB1: TBA1_YEAST - Experimental evidence at protein level: Swiss-Prot protein existence level 1. Tubulin is the major constituent of microtubules. It binds two moles of GTP, one at an exchangeable site on the beta chain and one at a non-exchangeable site on the alpha chain. From Saccharomyces cerevisiae (strain ATCC 204508 / S288c) (Baker's yeast).
   6656..6682    +  rep_origin     ARS1 (fragment): S. cerevisiae autonomously replicating sequence ARS1/ARS416
   6779..6900    +  CDS            HIS3 (fragment): imidazoleglycerol-phosphate dehydratase, required for histidine biosynthesis; S. cerevisiae HIS3; yeast auxotrophic marker
>Addgene plasmid #179033 | pBBK49 pHomL-RPL18Bp-Neon(gfp)-Link-TUB1-SSA1t-HomR (AmpR) | addgene full sequence | sequence record 360818 | Addgene NGS Result
TTACCAATGCTTAATCAGTGAGGCACCTATCTCAGCGATCTGTCTATTTCGTTCATCCATAGTTGCCTGA
CTCCCCGTCGTGTAGATAACTACGATACGGGAGGGCTTACCATCTGGCCCCAGTGCTGCAATGATACCGC
GGGACCCACGCTCACCGGCTCCAGATTTATCAGCAATAAACCAGCCAGCCGGAAGGGCCGAGCGCAGAAG
TGGTCCTGCAACTTTATCCGCCTCCATCCAGTCTATTAATTGTTGCCGGGAAGCTAGAGTAAGTAGTTCG
CCAGTTAATAGTTTGCGCAACGTTGTTGCCATTGCTACAGGCATCGTGGTGTCACGCTCGTCGTTTGGTA
TGGCTTCATTCAGCTCCGGTTCCCAACGATCAAGGCGAGTTACATGATCCCCCATGTTGTGCAAAAAAGC
GGTTAGCTCCTTCGGTCCTCCGATCGTTGTCAGAAGTAAGTTGGCCGCAGTGTTATCACTCATGGTTATG
GCAGCACTGCATAATTCTCTTACTGTCATGCCATCCGTAAGATGCTTTTCTGTGACTGGTGAGTACTCAA
CCAAGTCATTCTGAGAATAGTGTATGCGGCGACCGAGTTGCTCTTGCCCGGCGTCAATACGGGATAATAC
CGCGCCACATAGCAGAACTTTAAAAGTGCTCATCATTGGAAAACGTTCTTCGGGGCGAAAACTCTCAAGG
ATCTTACCGCTGTTGAGATCCAGTTCGATGTAACCCACTCGTGCACCCAACTGATCTTCAGCATCTTTTA
CTTTCACCAGCGTTTCTGGGTGAGCAAAAACAGGAAGGCAAAATGCCGCAAAAAAGGGAATAAGGGCGAC
ACGGAAATGTTGAATACTCATACTCTTCCTTTTTCAATATTATTGAAGCATTTATCAGGGTTATTGTCTC
ATGAGCGGATACATATTTGAATGTATTTAGAAAAATAAACAAATAGGGGTTCCGCGCACATTTCCCCGAA
AAGTGCCACCTGTCATGACCAAAATCCCTTAACGTGAGTTTTCGTTCCACTGAGCGTCAGACCCCGTAGA
AAAGATCAAAGGATCTTCTTGAGATCCTTTTTTTCTGCGCGTAATCTGCTGCTTGCAAACAAAAAAACCA
CCGCTACCAGCGGTGGTTTGTTTGCCGGATCAAGAGCTACCAACTCTTTTTCCGAAGGTAACTGGCTTCA
GCAGAGCGCAGATACCAAATACTGTTCTTCTAGTGTAGCCGTAGTTAGGCCACCACTTCAAGAACTCTGT
AGCACCGCCTACATACCTCGCTCTGCTAATCCTGTTACCAGTGGCTGCTGCCAGTGGCGATAAGTCGTGT
CTTACCGGGTTGGACTCAAGACGATAGTTACCGGATAAGGCGCAGCGGTCGGGCTGAACGGGGGGTTCGT
GCACACAGCCCAGCTTGGAGCGAACGACCTACACCGAACTGAGATACCTACAGCGTGAGCTATGAGAAAG
CGCCACGCTTCCCGAAGGGAGAAAGGCGGACAGGTATCCGGTAAGCGGCAGGGTCGGAACAGGAGAGCGC
ACGAGGGAGCTTCCAGGGGGAAACGCCTGGTATCTTTATAGTCCTGTCGGGTTTCGCCACCTCTGACTTG
AGCGTCGATTTTTGTGATGCTCGTCAGGGGGGCGGAGCCTATGGAAAAACGCCAGCAACGCGGCCTTTTT
ACGGTTCCTGGCCTTTTGCTGGCCTTTTGCTCACATGTTCTTTCCTGCGTTATCCCCTGATTCTGTGGAT
AACCGTGCGGCCGCCAATGTTATCTATTGGCAGATGTTCATACGGGGCTTTCAAATATTGATGAAATTAT
GTGATGTTTAGAAGAAGATTCGAACTGTTTTCAGTAGATTTGGTAACTGTGCAACCATAACTCATGCCCC
CTATTTATCGGCATTGAGATTGTAAAGGAAGTAAAACGCATTTTTGCAGATCTGTTCTCTTATGTATTTT
TAATCGTCCTTGTATGGAAGTATCAAAGGGGACGTTCTTCACCTCCTTGGAAAACGCAAACTTTCTTTTT
GCCTATCACAGTATCTTATCGAGCTAACTATTTTCGACACACATGAAAAAGCAGAAATATTAACGAAAAA
GAAAAGAAAGACCATGTCATGTACGGGCAATCAGAATATGCAAGATGAGCGGGAACGGGCGAAATGTGCA
CGCGCACAACTTACGAAACGCGGATGAGTCACTGACAGCCACCGCAGAGGTTCTGACTCCTACTGAGCTC
TATTGGAGGTGGCAGAACCGGTAATCCCACAGTGAGCAACTTGACAAACCAACAGATATAGGCTGTGTCT
TAAAATATACCATCCAATACCTTGATGAACTTTTCAAAGATGACTAAAATAAGTGAAATTTCAACATTAA
CTTCGAGCTGTAAACACAGTGGTTTCTTTGCATAAACACCATCAGCCTCAAGTCGTCAAGTAAAGATTTC
GTGTTCATGCAGATAGATAACAATCTATATGTTGATAATTAGCGTTGCCTCATCAATGCGTACACGAAGA
ATATACTAAAAAATGAGCAGGCAAGATAAACGAAGGCAAAGATGACAGAGCAGAAAGCCCTAGTAAAGCG
TATTACAAATGAAACCAAGATTCAGATTGCGATCCCTGAATTCGCATCTAGATGGTAGAGCCACAAACAG
CCGGTACAAGCAACGATCTCCAGGACCATCTGAATCATGCGCGGATGACACGAACTCACGACGGCGATCA
CAGACATTAACCCACAGTACAGACACTGCGACAACGTGGCAATTCGTCGCAATACCGTCTCACTGAACTG
GCCGATAATTGCAGACGAACGAAGAGGATGTCCAATATTTTTTTTAAGGAATAAGGATACTTCAAGACTA
GATTCCCCCCTGCATTCCCATCAGAACCGTAAACCTTGGCGCTTTCCTTGGGAAGTATTCAAGAAGTGCC
TTGTCCGGTTTCTGTGGCTCACAAACCAGCGCGCCCGATATGGCTTTCTTTTCACTTATGAATGTACCAG
TACGGGACAATTAGAACGCTCCTGTAACAATCTCTTTGCAAATGTGGGGTTACATTCTAACCATGTCACA
CTGCTGACGAAATTCAAAGTAAAAAAAAATGGGACCACGTCTTGAGAACGATAGATTTTCTTTATTTTAC
ATTGAACAGTCGTTGTCTCAGCGCGCTTTATGTTTTCATTCATACTTCATATTATAAAATAACAAAAGAA
GAATTTCATATTCACGCCCAAGAAATCAGGCTGCTTTCCAAATGCAATTGACACTTCATTAGCCATCACA
CAAAACTCTTTCTTGCTGGAGCTTCTTTTAAAAAAGACCTCAGTACACCAAACACGTTACCCGACCTCGT
TATTTTACGACAACTATGATAAAATTCTGAAGAAAAAATAAAAAAATTTTCATACTTCTTGCTTTTATTT
AAACCATTGAATGATTTCTTTTGAACAAAACTACCTGTTTCACCAAAGGAAATAGAAAGAAAAAATCAAT
TAGAAGAAAACAAAAAACAAAAGATCTATGGTTTCTAAGGGTGAAGAAGATAACATGGCTTCTTTGCCAG
CCACCCACGAGTTGCACATCTTCGGTTCCATTAACGGTGTCGACTTCGATATGGTCGGTCAAGGTACCGG
TAACCCAAACGACGGTTACGAAGAATTGAACTTGAAGTCTACCAAGGGCGACTTGCAGTTCTCCCCTTGG
ATTTTGGTTCCACACATCGGTTACGGTTTCCACCAATACTTGCCATACCCAGACGGTATGTCCCCATTCC
AAGCCGCCATGGTTGACGGTTCTGGTTACCAAGTCCACAGAACCATGCAATTCGAAGATGGTGCTTCCTT
GACCGTGAACTACAGATACACCTACGAAGGTTCTCACATCAAGGGCGAAGCCCAAGTTAAGGGTACCGGT
TTCCCTGCTGACGGTCCAGTCATGACTAACTCCTTGACCGCTGCTGACTGGTGTCGTTCCAAGAAAACCT
ACCCAAACGATAAGACCATCATTTCCACTTTCAAGTGGTCCTACACCACCGGTAACGGCAAGAGATACCG
CTCTACCGCTCGTACCACCTACACCTTCGCCAAGCCAATGGCTGCCAACTACTTGAAGAACCAGCCTATG
TACGTTTTCCGTAAGACCGAGCTGAAGCATTCCAAGACTGAATTGAACTTCAAGGAATGGCAAAAGGCTT
TCACCGACGTCATGGGTATGGACGAATTGTACAAGTCTGGTCCTTCTGGCCCAACTGGTTCTATGAGAGA
AGTTATTAGTATTAATGTCGGTCAAGCTGGTTGTCAGATTGGTAATGCCTGTTGGGAATTATATTCCCTT
GAGCACGGTATTAAGCCGGATGGACATCTAGAAGATGGCCTTTCAAAGCCGAAGGGAGGAGAAGAGGGTT
TCTCCACGTTTTTCCATGAAACCGGCTACGGTAAGTTCGTTCCAAGGGCTATTTACGTGGATTTAGAGCC
CAACGTTATTGACGAAGTCCGTAACGGTCCTTACAAGGACTTGTTCCATCCAGAACAGTTGATCAGTGGT
AAGGAGGACGCGGCTAATAATTATGCAAGAGGCCATTACACCGTTGGTAGAGAAATTTTGGGCGATGTTC
TGGATAGGATTAGAAAACTGGCAGACCAATGTGATGGGTTACAAGGGTTCTTGTTTACCCATTCTCTTGG
TGGTGGTACTGGTTCCGGTCTAGGGTCCTTACTGTTGGAAGAACTATCCGCTGAATACGGTAAGAAATCC
AAGCTGGAATTTGCCGTATACCCTGCTCCACAAGTGTCTACTTCTGTGGTTGAGCCTTACAACACAGTTT
TAACTACACATACTACATTGGAACATGCAGATTGTACTTTCATGGTCGATAATGAGGCTATTTACGACAT
GTGCAAAAGAAACTTGGATATCCCAAGACCAAGCTTTGCAAACTTAAACAACCTAATTGCTCAAGTGGTA
TCATCTGTTACAGCATCATTGAGATTCGACGGTTCATTAAATGTAGATTTGAACGAATTTCAAACCAATT
TGGTTCCATATCCAAGAATTCATTTCCCCTTAGTTTCATATTCTCCAGTCTTATCCAAATCAAAGGCATT
CCATGAGTCCAACTCTGTGTCAGAAATTACAAACGCTTGTTTTGAACCTGGTAACCAGATGGTCAAGTGT
GATCCAAGAGATGGTAAATACATGGCTACTTGTCTGTTATACAGGGGTGATGTGGTAACAAGAGATGTTC
AAAGAGCTGTCGAGCAGGTGAAAAACAAGAAGACCGTCCAATTGGTTGATTGGTGTCCAACTGGTTTCAA
GATCGGTATTTGCTACGAACCTCCAACTGCCACACCAAACTCACAATTGGCCACTGTGGATAGGGCCGTC
TGTATGTTGTCAAATACCACATCCATTGCTGAGGCTTGGAAGAGAATCGATAGAAAATTCGATTTAATGT
ATGCCAAACGTGCTTTCGTCCACTGGTATGTCGGTGAAGGTATGGAAGAAGGTGAATTCACCGAAGCTAG
AGAAGATTTGGCTGCTTTAGAAAGAGATTACATCGAAGTGGGTGCCGACTCATACGCTGAGGAAGAGGAA
TTTTAACGAGATCCTAACTCGAGGCCAATTGGTGCGGCAATTGATAATAACGAAAATGTCTTTTAATGAT
CTGGGTATAATGAGGAATTTTCCGAACGTTTTTACTTTATATATATATATACATGTAACATATATTCTAT
ACGCTATAGAGAAAGGAAATTTTTCAATTAAAAAAAAAATAGAGAAAGAGTTTCACTTCTTGATTATCGC
TAACACTAATGGTTGAAGTACTGCTACTTTAATTTTATGCTGCCAATGAGACGACGGGGTCATCACGGCT
CATCATGCGCCAAACAAATGTGTGCAATACACGCTCGGATGACTGCATGATGACCGCACTGACTGGGGAC
AGCAGATCCACCTAAGCCTGTGAGAGAAGCAGACACCCGACAGATCAAGGCAGTTAACTAGTGCACTGCA
GTACAAATCGTCCCCAACAAAAGTGGGCTCTCAAAATTCATCACATTTAAATGCATATAGGAAGAGCAAC
AGTTGGTTTGCATCTGATGTTCCTTAAAGATTTCGACATAATGTGCGAAGTAGATCCCTTCAGCACTGTA
CTTGTTTTTGCGACTAGATTGTAAATCATTCTTTATTTAATCTCTTTCTTTAACTACTGCTTAAAGTATA
ATTTGGTCCGTAGTTTAATAACTATACTAAGCGAACGCTCTCTCGAAATTTTTCTTAACGCGTCCTTGTA
CTGCGTCTAACGCTTTTGCCACTTGGATTTCTATTATAGGAAATAGTCTCACTTACTGGGCGACGAATTT
TCGCGTTTTGATGAAGCACAGGAAGAATTTCTTTATGCTCAGAAGTTTGACAGCAAGCAAGTTCATCATT
CGAACTAGCCTTATTGTTTTAGTTCAGTGACAGCGAACTGCCGTACTCGATGCTTTATTTCTCACGGTAG
AGCGGAAGAACAGATAGATCCCTACATATTGCTACCACTTCTATTACACAATAGTTTCAATAGCTTGCAG
CGTAGCTAAACTCTAAAATTTATCTAAATCACTCATATAAACCGAACCCTTCCCCTTCCGCTTATAGTAC
AGCTGATGCTCCTTCACTATTTTAACATGTGGAATTCTTGAAAGAATGAAATCGCCATGCCAAGCCATCA
CACGGTCTTTTATGCAATTGATTGACCGCCTGCAACACATAGGCAGTAAAATTTTTACAAGCAGTAGCAG
AACAGGCCACACAATCGCAAGTGATTAACGTCCACACAGGTATAGGGTTTCTGGACCATATGATACATGC
TCTGGCCAAGCATTCCGGCTGGTCGCTAATCGTTGAGTGCCGAGCGGCCGCGATTATCAAAAAGGATCTT
CACCTAGATCCTTTTAAATTAAAAATGAAGTTTTAAATCAATCTAAAGTATATATGAGTAAACTTGGTCT
GACAG
